Addgene plasmid #107350: pLVX-UBE3BΔIQ-HA-IRES-Puro
Purpose: Expresses HA tagged UBE3B deletion of IQ domain in mammalian cells.
Depositing lab: Robert Sobol. Depositing organization: University of South Alabama, Mitchell Cancer Institute. Publication: UBE3B is a Calmodulin-Regulated, Mitochondria-Associated E3 Ubiquitin Ligase. Braganza A, Li J, Zeng X, Yates NA, Dey NB, Andrews J, Clark J, Zamani L, Wang XH, St Croix C, O'Sullivan R, Garcia-Exposito L, Brodsky JL, Sobol RW. J Biol Chem. 2016 Dec 21. pii: jbc.M116.766824. doi: 10.1074/jbc.M116.766824. PubMed 28003368.
Backbone
  Vector backbone: pLVX-GWB-IRES-Puro
  Backbone size w/o insert (bp): 8247
  Total vector size (bp): 11285
  Vector type: Mammalian Expression, Lentiviral
  Selectable markers: Puromycin
Growth in bacteria
  Bacterial resistance: Ampicillin, 100 μg/mL
  Growth temperature: 37°C
  Growth strain: NEB Stable
  Copy number: Unknown
Gene/Insert
  Gene/Insert name: UBE3BdelIQ
  Species: H. sapiens (human)
  Insert size (bp): 3051
  Entrez Gene: UBE3B (a.k.a. BPIDS, KOS)
  Promoter: CMV
  Tag / fusion protein: HA (C terminal on insert)
  Cloning method: Gateway Cloning
  Sequencing primers: 5′ M13; 3′ M13
Terms and licenses: Academic/Nonprofit Terms; Industry Terms
How to cite: pLVX-UBE3BΔIQ-HA-IRES-Puro was a gift from Robert Sobol (Addgene plasmid # 107350 ; http://n2t.net/addgene:107350 ; RRID:Addgene_107350)
