[The description below was written by a language model from this plasmid's Addgene catalogue record and pLannotate feature annotations shown in this document.]
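Description:
pLVX-UBE3BΔIQ-HA-IRES-Puro is an HIV-1-based lentiviral expression plasmid built on the Gateway-adapted pLVX-GWB-IRES-Puro backbone. It delivers and expresses a human UBE3B mutant lacking the IQ domain in mammalian cells. In bacteria it is maintained through a high-copy ColE1/pUC-type origin and selected with ampicillin via β-lactamase (AmpR). The catalogue gives a total size of about 11.3 kb, and the annotated full-sequence record is slightly shorter at about 11.2 kb.

The viral portion of the plasmid is bounded by two HIV-1 LTR regions, both of which the automated annotation labels as truncated 5' LTRs with adjacent nef-derived sequence. Behind the upstream LTR lie the Ψ packaging signal with a partial gag fragment, the Rev response element for Rev-dependent nuclear export of the genomic RNA, and the cPPT/CTS, which aids nuclear import. The plasmid carries no intact viral coding genes, so packaging functions have to be provided in trans.

The internal cassette is driven by the CMV immediate-early enhancer and promoter. The roughly 3 kb UBE3BΔIQ open reading frame sits between attB1 and attB2 sites left by Gateway recombination and is fused at its C terminus to an HA epitope. The annotation matches this tag only as a fragment of a 3xHA element, which is consistent with a single HA copy. An EMCV IRES downstream allows puromycin N-acetyltransferase to be translated from the same transcript, so puromycin resistance is coupled to expression of the insert. A WPRE follows to enhance transcript stability and expression.

UBE3B is an E3 ubiquitin ligase, and the associated publication describes it as calmodulin-regulated and mitochondria-associated. This construct therefore suits transient or stable expression of an IQ-deleted, HA-detectable variant, for example for comparison with the wild-type protein.
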