Features (pLannotate 1.2.2; 27 found; start..end, strand, type, name):
     24..327     +  enhancer       CMV enhancer: human cytomegalovirus immediate early enhancer
    328..531     +  promoter       CMV promoter: human cytomegalovirus (CMV) immediate early promoter
    647..671     +  protein_bind   attB1: mutant version of attB; recombination site for the Gateway® BP reaction BP Clonase™
    686..3712    +  CDS            UBE3B (fragment): UBE3B_HUMAN - Experimental evidence at protein level: Swiss-Prot protein existence level 1. E3 ubiquitin-protein ligase which accepts ubiquitin from an E2 ubiquitin-conjugating enzyme in the form of a thioester and then directly transfers the ubiquitin to targeted substrates. From Homo sapiens (Human).
   3713..3741    +  CDS            3xHA (fragment): three tandem HA epitope tags
   3759..3783    -  protein_bind   attB2: mutant version of attB; recombination site for the Gateway® BP reaction BP Clonase™
   3788..3806    -  misc_feature   MCS (fragment): pBluescript multiple cloning site
   3926..4388    +  misc_feature   IRES: internal ribosome entry site (IRES) of the encephalomyocarditis virus (EMCV)
   4421..5018    +  CDS            PuroR (fragment): puromycin N-acetyltransferase; pac from Streptomyces alboniger; confers resistance to puromycin
   5034..5622    +  misc_feature   WPRE: woodchuck hepatitis virus posttranscriptional regulatory element
   5639..6157    +  CDS            nef (fragment): NEF_HV1BR - Experimental evidence at protein level: Swiss-Prot protein existence level 1. Extracellular Nef protein targets CD4(+) T-lymphocytes for apoptosis by interacting with CXCR4 surface receptors (PubMed:14990729). From Human immunodeficiency virus type 1 group M subtype B (isolate BRU/LAI) (HIV-1).
   6205..6462    +  LTR            5' LTR (truncated): truncated 5' long terminal repeat (LTR) from HIV-1
   6612..6634    -  protein_bind   lac operator (fragment): The lac repressor binds to the lac operator to inhibit transcription in E. coli. This inhibition can be relieved by adding lactose or isopropyl-β-D-thiogalactopyranoside (IPTG). lac repressor encoded by lacI
   6638..6668    -  promoter       lac promoter: promoter for the E. coli lac operon
   6683..6704    -  protein_bind   CAP binding site: CAP binding activates transcription in the presence of cAMP. E. coli catabolite activator protein
   6717..6809    -  CDS            lacI (fragment): lac repressor; lacI; The lac repressor binds to the lac operator to inhibit transcription in E. coli. This inhibition can be relieved by adding lactose or isopropyl-β-D-thiogalactopyranoside (IPTG).
   6992..7580    -  rep_origin     ori: high-copy-number ColE1/pMB1/pBR322/pUC origin of replication
   7751..8611    -  CDS            AmpR: β-lactamase; bla; confers resistance to ampicillin, carbenicillin, and related antibiotics
   8612..8716    -  promoter       AmpR promoter: bla
   8764..8898    +  polyA_signal   SV40 poly(A) signal: SV40 polyadenylation signal
   9065..9394    +  CDS            nef (fragment): NEF_HV1BR - Experimental evidence at protein level: Swiss-Prot protein existence level 1. Extracellular Nef protein targets CD4(+) T-lymphocytes for apoptosis by interacting with CXCR4 surface receptors (PubMed:14990729). From Human immunodeficiency virus type 1 group M subtype B (isolate BRU/LAI) (HIV-1).
   9442..9699    +  LTR            5' LTR (truncated): truncated 5' long terminal repeat (LTR) from HIV-1
   9746..9871    +  misc_feature   HIV-1 Ψ: packaging signal of human immunodeficiency virus type 1
   9855..10193   +  CDS            HIV-1 gag (fragment): gag protein from human immunodeficiency virus 1; gag
  10368..10601   +  misc_feature   RRE: The Rev response element (RRE) of HIV-1 allows for Rev-dependent mRNA export from the nucleus to the cytoplasm.
  10978..11078   +  CDS            Rev (fragment): human immunodeficiency virus 1 (HIV-1) Rev protein; rev; enhances nuclear export of unspliced and incompletely spliced viral mRNAs
  11093..11208   +  misc_feature   cPPT/CTS: central polypurine tract and central termination sequence of HIV-1 (lacking the first T)
>Addgene plasmid #107350 | pLVX-UBE3BΔIQ-HA-IRES-Puro | addgene full sequence | sequence record 209163 | Addgene NGS Result
TATCGATAAGCTTGGGAGTTCCGCGTTACATAACTTACGGTAAATGGCCCGCCTGGCTGACCGCCCAACG
ACCCCCGCCCATTGACGTCAATAATGACGTATGTTCCCATAGTAACGCCAATAGGGACTTTCCATTGACG
TCAATGGGTGGAGTATTTACGGTAAACTGCCCACTTGGCAGTACATCAAGTGTATCATATGCCAAGTACG
CCCCCTATTGACGTCAATGACGGTAAATGGCCCGCCTGGCATTATGCCCAGTACATGACCTTATGGGACT
TTCCTACTTGGCAGTACATCTACGTATTAGTCATCGCTATTACCATGGTGATGCGGTTTTGGCAGTACAT
CAATGGGCGTGGATAGCGGTTTGACTCACGGGGATTTCCAAGTCTCCACCCCATTGACGTCAATGGGAGT
TTGTTTTGGCACCAAAATCAACGGGACTTTCCAAAATGTCGTAACAACTCCGCCCCATTGACGCAAATGG
GCGGTAGGCGTGTACGGTGGGAGGTCTATATAAGCAGAGCTCGTTTAGTGAACCGTCAGATCGCCTGGAG
ACGCCATCCACGCTGTTTTGACCTCCATAGAAGACACCGACTCTACTAGAGGATCTATTTCCGGTGAATT
CCTCGAGACTAGATCAACAAGTTTGTACAAAAAAGCAGGCTCCGCGGCCGCCCCCTTCACCATGGCAGAT
GACCCTGAGTCCACTAAAAGAAGTGCACTTTGTATTTTCAAGATTGCCAGGAAACTGCTGTTCCTATTCA
GAATCAAAGAGGATAATGAGAGATTTGAGAAGTTGTGTCGCAGCATCCTGAGCAGCATGGATGCTGAGAA
TGAGCCTAAGGTGTGGTATGTGTCCCTGGCTTGTTCTAAGGACCTCACCCTCCTTTGGATTCAACAGATC
AAGAACATTTTGTGGTACTGCTGTGATTTTCTCAAGCAGCTCAAGCCTGAAATCCTGCAGGACTCCCGAC
TCATCACCCTGTACCTCACGATGCTTGTCACCTTCACAGACACTTCAACGTGGAAAATTCTTCGGGGAAA
AGGTGAAAGTCTTCGACCAGCGATGAACCACATTTGTGCAAATATAATGGGACATCTCAACCAGCATGGA
TTTTATTCTGTGCTGCAGATATTGTTAACCCGTGGCCTGGCAAGACCCCGTCCTTGTCTATCCAAAGGCA
CTTTAACAGCAGCTTTTTCTCTAGCGTTACGCCCTGTGATTGCTGCACAGTTCTCAGACAATCTGATTCG
GCCGTTCCTCATCCACATCATGTCTGTGCCTGCTCTGGTGACTCATCTCAGCACAGTGACCCCTGAGCGC
CTCACTGTTTTAGAATCCCATGACATGCTTCGTAAATTCATCATATTTTTAAGAGACCAAGATCGATGCC
GTGATGTATGTGAAAGTTTAGAAGGATGCCATACGCTTTGTCTAATGGGCAACCTCCTACACTTGGGCTC
CCTCAGCCCCAGAGTGTTAGAGGAGGAGACAGATGGGTTCGTGAGTTTGCTCACCCAGACGCTGTGCTAC
TGTCGGAAGTATGTGTCTCAGAAGAAGTCCAACCTGACCCACTGGCATCCTGTCCTTGGCTGGTTCTCCC
AATCTGTGGATTATGGCCTTAACGAGTCAATGCACTTGATCACCAAACAGCTGCAGTTCTTGTGGGGGGT
GCCTCTGATCCGGATCTTCTTCTGTGACATCCTGAGCAAGAAGCTACTGGAGAGCCAGGAGCCAGCCCAC
GCACAGCCAGCATCCCCTCAGAATGTGCTCCCAGTGAAGAGTCTCCTAAAGCGTGCTTTTCAAAAGTCGG
CATCAGTCCGGAATATTCTCAGGCCTGTCGGGGGTAAACGGGTCGACTCTGCAGAAGTCCGGAAGGTTTG
CAACATCTGTGTCCTCTACCAGACCTCGCTGACAACTCTCACACAGATTCGGCTGCAGATACTCACAGGT
CTCACTTACCTTGATGACCTGCTTCCCAAACTGTGGGCATTTATCTGTGAGCTCGGGCCCCACGGAGGGT
TAAAGCTCTTCTTGGAATGCCTGAACAATGACACTGAAGAGTCCAAGCAACTCTTGGCCATGCTGATGCT
GTTCTGTGACTGTTCGCGGCACCTCATCACAATCCTTGATGACATTGAAGTTTATGAAGAACAGATTTCA
TTCAAACTGGAAGAGCTGGTCACTATCTCCTCTTTCCTGAATTCTTTTGTGTTTAAGATGATCTGGGATG
GAATTGTAGAGAACGCCAAGGGTGAGACCTTGGAGCTGTTCCAGTCTGTCCACGGGTGGCTTATGGTGCT
GTACGAGCGGGACTGCCGGCGGCGCTTCACCCCCGAGGACCACTGGCTGCGAAAGGATCTCAAACCTAGC
GTGCTCTTCCAAGAACTCGACAGGGACAGAAAACGGGCACAGTTGATCCTGCAGTACATCCCACATGTCA
TCCCTCACAAAAACAGAGTTCTACTGTTTCGAACCATGGTTACCAAGGAGAAGGAGAAACTGGGGCTGGT
GGAAACCAGCTCTGCCTCCCCGCATGTCACTCACATCACCATCCGCCGGTCCAGGATGCTGGAGGACGGC
TACGAGCAGCTTAGGCAGCTCTCCCAGCACGCCATGAAGGGGGTCATCCGTGTGAAGTTTGTCAATGACC
TCGGGGTGGACGAAGCAGGGATTGATCAAGACGGTGTTTTTAAGGAGTTCTTGGAAGAGATCATCAAGAG
AGTTTTTGACCCAGCACTCAATCTGTTCAAGACAACCAGTGGGGATGAGAGGCTGTACCCCTCACCCACA
TCCTACATCCATGAGAATTACCTGCAGCTCTTCGAGTTTGTGGGGAAGATGCTGGGGAAGGCTGTGTATG
AGGGAATTGTGGTGGACGTGCCATTTGCATCCTTCTTCCTGAGCCAACTGCTTGGGCACCACCACAGCGT
CTTCTATAGCTCGGTGGATGAACTGCCTTCTCTGGACTCCGAGTTCTATAAAAACCTCACCTCCATCAAG
CGCTATGATGGGGACATCACTGACCTGGGCCTGACGCTGTCTTACGACGAGGACGTCATGGGTCAGCTTG
TTTGCCATGAACTGATTCCTGGAGGGAAGACCATTCCTGTTACAAATGAAAATAAAATTAGCTACATCCA
TCTGATGGCACATTTTCGAATGCACACTCAAATAAAAAACCAAACAGCTGCCCTCATTAGCGGATTCCGT
TCCATTATCAAACCCGAGTGGATCCGAATGTTCTCAACTCCTGAACTGCAGCGTCTCATCTCTGGCGACA
ATGCTGAGATTGATCTGGAAGATTTAAAGAAGCACACAGTCTACTACGGTGGTTTCCATGGAAGTCACAG
AGTCATCATCTGGCTCTGGGATATTCTGGCCTCCGACTTCACACCGGATGAGAGAGCTATGTTTCTGAAG
TTCGTGACCAGCTGCTCCAGACCCCCGCTCCTGGGATTCGCCTACCTCAAGCCTCCATTCTCCATCCGCT
GCGTGGAGGTGTCGGACGATCAGGACACCGGGGACACTCTGGGCAGCGTCCTCCGGGGCTTCTTCACCAT
CCGCAAGCGGGAGCCAGGCGGCCGCCTGCCCACCTCCTCCACCTGCTTCAACCTGCTCAAGCTGCCCAAC
TACAGCAAGAAGAGCGTCCTCCGCGAGAAGCTGCGCTACGCCATCAGCATGAACACGGGCTTTGAACTCT
CCTACCCATACGATGTTCCAGATTACGCTTAGAAGGGTGGGCGCGCCGACCCAGCTTTCTTGTACAAAGT
GGTTGATCTAGTTCTAGAGCGGCCGCGGATCCCGCCCCTCTCCCTCCCCCCCCCCTAACGTTACTGGCCG
AAGCCGCTTGGAATAAGGCCGGTGTGCGTTTGTCTATATGTTATTTTCCACCATATTGCCGTCTTTTGGC
AATGTGAGGGCCCGGAAACCTGGCCCTGTCTTCTTGACGAGCATTCCTAGGGGTCTTTCCCCTCTCGCCA
AAGGAATGCAAGGTCTGTTGAATGTCGTGAAGGAAGCAGTTCCTCTGGAAGCTTCTTGAAGACAAACAAC
GTCTGTAGCGACCCTTTGCAGGCAGCGGAACCCCCCACCTGGCGACAGGTGCCTCTGCGGCCAAAAGCCA
CGTGTATAAGATACACCTGCAAAGGCGGCACAACCCCAGTGCCACGTTGTGAGTTGGATAGTTGTGGAAA
GAGTCAAATGGCTCTCCTCAAGCGTATTCAACAAGGGGCTGAAGGATGCCCAGAAGGTACCCCATTGTAT
GGGATCTGATCTGGGGCCTCGGTGCACATGCTTTACATGTGTTTAGTCGAGGTTAAAAAAACGTCTAGGC
CCCCCGAACCACGGGGACGTGGTTTTCCTTTGAAAAACACGATGATAAGCTTGCCACAACCCACAAGGAG
ACGACCTTCCATGACCGAGTACAAGCCCACGGTGCGCCTCGCCACCCGCGACGACGTCCCCCGGGCCGTA
CGCACCCTCGCCGCCGCGTTCGCCGACTACCCCGCCACGCGCCACACCGTCGACCCGGACCGCCACATCG
AGCGGGTCACCGAGCTGCAAGAACTCTTCCTCACGCGCGTCGGGCTCGACATCGGCAAGGTGTGGGTCGC
GGACGACGGCGCCGCGGTGGCGGTCTGGACCACGCCGGAGAGCGTCGAAGCGGGGGCGGTGTTCGCCGAG
ATCGGCCCGCGCATGGCCGAGTTGAGCGGTTCCCGGCTGGCCGCGCAGCAACAGATGGAAGGCCTCCTGG
CGCCGCACCGGCCCAAGGAGCCCGCGTGGTTCCTGGCCACCGTCGGCGTCTCGCCCGACCACCAGGGCAA
GGGTCTGGGCAGCGCCGTCGTGCTCCCCGGAGTGGAGGCGGCCGAGCGCGCCGGGGTGCCCGCCTTCCTG
GAGACCTCCGCGCCCCGCAACCTCCCCTTCTACGAGCGGCTCGGCTTCACCGTCACCGCCGACGTCGAGG
TGCCCGAAGGACCGCGCACCTGGTGCATGACCCGCAAGCCCGGTGCCTAGACGCGTCTGGAACAATCAAC
CTCTGGATTACAAAATTTGTGAAAGATTGACTGGTATTCTTAACTATGTTGCTCCTTTTACGCTATGTGG
ATACGCTGCTTTAATGCCTTTGTATCATGCTATTGCTTCCCGTATGGCTTTCATTTTCTCCTCCTTGTAT
AAATCCTGGTTGCTGTCTCTTTATGAGGAGTTGTGGCCCGTTGTCAGGCAACGTGGCGTGGTGTGCACTG
TGTTTGCTGACGCAACCCCCACTGGTTGGGGCATTGCCACCACCTGTCAGCTCCTTTCCGGGACTTTCGC
TTTCCCCCTCCCTATTGCCACGGCGGAACTCATCGCCGCCTGCCTTGCCCGCTGCTGGACAGGGGCTCGG
CTGTTGGGCACTGACAATTCCGTGGTGTTGTCGGGGAAGCTGACGTCCTTTCCATGGCTGCTCGCCTGTG
TTGCCACCTGGATTCTGCGCGGGACGTCCTTCTGCTACGTCCCTTCGGCCCTCAATCCAGCGGACCTTCC
TTCCCGCGGCCTGCTGCCGGCTCTGCGGCCTCTTCCGCGTCTTCGCCTTCGCCCTCAGACGAGTCGGATC
TCCCTTTGGGCCGCCTCCCCGCCTGGAATTAATTCTGCAGTCGAGACCTAGAAAAACATGGAGCAATCAC
AAGTAGCAATACAGCAGCTACCAATGCTGATTGTGCCTGGCTAGAAGCACAAGAGGAGGAGGAGGTGGGT
TTTCCAGTCACACCTCAGGTACCTTTAAGACCAATGACTTACAAGGCAGCTGTAGATCTTAGCCACTTTT
TAAAAGAAAAGAGGGGACTGGAAGGGCTAATTCACTCCCAACGAAGACAAGATATCCTTGATCTGTGGAT
CTACCACACACAAGGCTACTTCCCTGATTAGCAGAACTACACACCAGGGCCAGGGGTCAGATATCCACTG
ACCTTTGGATGGTGCTACAAGCTAGTACCAGTTGAGCCAGATAAGGTAGAAGAGGCCAATAAAGGAGAGA
ACACCAGCTTGTTACACCCTGTGAGCCTGCATGGGATGGATGACCCGGAGAGAGAAGTGTTAGAGTGGAG
GTTTGACAGCCGCCTAGCATTTCATCACGTGGCCCGAGAGCTGCATCCGGAGTACTTCAAGAACTGCTGA
TATCGAGCTTGCTACAAGGGACTTTCCGCTGGGGACTTTCCAGGGAGGCGTGGCCTGGGCGGGACTGGGG
AGTGGCGAGCCCTCAGATCCTGCATATAAGCAGCTGCTTTTTGCCTGTACTGGGTCTCTCTGGTTAGACC
AGATCTGAGCCTGGGAGCTCTCTGGCTAACTAGGGAACCCACTGCTTAAGCCTCAATAAAGCTTGCCTTG
AGTGCTTCAAGTAGTGTGTGCCCGTCTGTTGTGTGACTCTGGTAACTAGAGATCCCTCAGACCCTTTTAG
TCAGTGTGGAAAATCTCTAGCAGTAGTAGTTCATGTCATCTTATTATTCAGTATTTATAACTTGCAAAGA
AATGAATATCAGAGAGTGAGAGGCCTTGACATTGCTAGCGTTTACCGTCGACCTCTAGCTAGAGCTTGGC
GTAATCATGGTCATAGCTGTTTCCTGTGTGAAATTGTTATCCGCTCACAATTCCACACAACATACGAGCC
GGAAGCATAAAGTGTAAAGCCTGGGGTGCCTAATGAGTGAGCTAACTCACATTAATTGCGTTGCGCTCAC
TGCCCGCTTTCCAGTCGGGAAACCTGTCGTGCCAGCTGCATTAATGAATCGGCCAACGCGCGGGGAGAGG
CGGTTTGCGTATTGGGCGCTCTTCCGCTTCCTCGCTCACTGACTCGCTGCGCTCGGTCGTTCGGCTGCGG
CGAGCGGTATCAGCTCACTCAAAGGCGGTAATACGGTTATCCACAGAATCAGGGGATAACGCAGGAAAGA
ACATGTGAGCAAAAGGCCAGCAAAAGGCCAGGAACCGTAAAAAGGCCGCGTTGCTGGCGTTTTTCCATAG
GCTCCGCCCCCCTGACGAGCATCACAAAAATCGACGCTCAAGTCAGAGGTGGCGAAACCCGACAGGACTA
TAAAGATACCAGGCGTTTCCCCCTGGAAGCTCCCTCGTGCGCTCTCCTGTTCCGACCCTGCCGCTTACCG
GATACCTGTCCGCCTTTCTCCCTTCGGGAAGCGTGGCGCTTTCTCATAGCTCACGCTGTAGGTATCTCAG
TTCGGTGTAGGTCGTTCGCTCCAAGCTGGGCTGTGTGCACGAACCCCCCGTTCAGCCCGACCGCTGCGCC
TTATCCGGTAACTATCGTCTTGAGTCCAACCCGGTAAGACACGACTTATCGCCACTGGCAGCAGCCACTG
GTAACAGGATTAGCAGAGCGAGGTATGTAGGCGGTGCTACAGAGTTCTTGAAGTGGTGGCCTAACTACGG
CTACACTAGAAGAACAGTATTTGGTATCTGCGCTCTGCTGAAGCCAGTTACCTTCGGAAAAAGAGTTGGT
AGCTCTTGATCCGGCAAACAAACCACCGCTGGTAGCGGTGGTTTTTTTGTTTGCAAGCAGCAGATTACGC
GCAGAAAAAAAGGATCTCAAGAAGATCCTTTGATCTTTTCTACGGGGTCTGACGCTCAGTGGAACGAAAA
CTCACGTTAAGGGATTTTGGTCATGAGATTATCAAAAAGGATCTTCACCTAGATCCTTTTAAATTAAAAA
TGAAGTTTTAAATCAATCTAAAGTATATATGAGTAAACTTGGTCTGACAGTTACCAATGCTTAATCAGTG
AGGCACCTATCTCAGCGATCTGTCTATTTCGTTCATCCATAGTTGCCTGACTCCCCGTCGTGTAGATAAC
TACGATACGGGAGGGCTTACCATCTGGCCCCAGTGCTGCAATGATACCGCGAGACCCACGCTCACCGGCT
CCAGATTTATCAGCAATAAACCAGCCAGCCGGAAGGGCCGAGCGCAGAAGTGGTCCTGCAACTTTATCCG
CCTCCATCCAGTCTATTAATTGTTGCCGGGAAGCTAGAGTAAGTAGTTCGCCAGTTAATAGTTTGCGCAA
CGTTGTTGCCATTGCTACAGGCATCGTGGTGTCACGCTCGTCGTTTGGTATGGCTTCATTCAGCTCCGGT
TCCCAACGATCAAGGCGAGTTACATGATCCCCCATGTTGTGCAAAAAAGCGGTTAGCTCCTTCGGTCCTC
CGATCGTTGTCAGAAGTAAGTTGGCCGCAGTGTTATCACTCATGGTTATGGCAGCACTGCATAATTCTCT
TACTGTCATGCCATCCGTAAGATGCTTTTCTGTGACTGGTGAGTACTCAACCAAGTCATTCTGAGAATAG
TGTATGCGGCGACCGAGTTGCTCTTGCCCGGCGTCAATACGGGATAATACCGCGCCACATAGCAGAACTT
TAAAAGTGCTCATCATTGGAAAACGTTCTTCGGGGCGAAAACTCTCAAGGATCTTACCGCTGTTGAGATC
CAGTTCGATGTAACCCACTCGTGCACCCAACTGATCTTCAGCATCTTTTACTTTCACCAGCGTTTCTGGG
TGAGCAAAAACAGGAAGGCAAAATGCCGCAAAAAAGGGAATAAGGGCGACACGGAAATGTTGAATACTCA
TACTCTTCCTTTTTCAATATTATTGAAGCATTTATCAGGGTTATTGTCTCATGAGCGGATACATATTTGA
ATGTATTTAGAAAAATAAACAAATAGGGGTTCCGCGCACATTTCCCCGAAAAGTGCCACCTGACGTCGAC
GGATCGGGAGATCAACTTGTTTATTGCAGCTTATAATGGTTACAAATAAAGCAATAGCATCACAAATTTC
ACAAATAAAGCATTTTTTTCACTGCATTCTAGTTGTGGTTTGTCCAAACTCATCAATGTATCTTATCATG
TCTGGATCAACTGGATAACTCAAGCTAACCAAAATCATCCCAAACTTCCCACCCCATACCCTATTACCAC
TGCCAATTACCTGTGGTTTCATTTACTCTAAACCTGTGATTCCTCTGAATTATTTTCATTTTAAAGAAAT
TGTATTTGTTAAATATGTACTACAAACTTAGTAGTTGGAAGGGCTAATTCACTCCCAAAGAAGACAAGAT
ATCCTTGATCTGTGGATCTACCACACACAAGGCTACTTCCCTGATTAGCAGAACTACACACCAGGGCCAG
GGGTCAGATATCCACTGACCTTTGGATGGTGCTACAAGCTAGTACCAGTTGAGCCAGATAAGGTAGAAGA
GGCCAATAAAGGAGAGAACACCAGCTTGTTACACCCTGTGAGCCTGCATGGGATGGATGACCCGGAGAGA
GAAGTGTTAGAGTGGAGGTTTGACAGCCGCCTAGCATTTCATCACGTGGCCCGAGAGCTGCATCCGGAGT
ACTTCAAGAACTGCTGATATCGAGCTTGCTACAAGGGACTTTCCGCTGGGGACTTTCCAGGGAGGCGTGG
CCTGGGCGGGACTGGGGAGTGGCGAGCCCTCAGATCCTGCATATAAGCAGCTGCTTTTTGCCTGTACTGG
GTCTCTCTGGTTAGACCAGATCTGAGCCTGGGAGCTCTCTGGCTAACTAGGGAACCCACTGCTTAAGCCT
CAATAAAGCTTGCCTTGAGTGCTTCAAGTAGTGTGTGCCCGTCTGTTGTGTGACTCTGGTAACTAGAGAT
CCCTCAGACCCTTTTAGTCAGTGTGGAAAATCTCTAGCAGTGGCGCCCGAACAGGGACTTGAAAGCGAAA
GGGAAACCAGAGGAGCTCTCTCGACGCAGGACTCGGCTTGCTGAAGCGCGCACGGCAAGAGGCGAGGGGC
GGCGACTGGTGAGTACGCCAAAAATTTTGACTAGCGGAGGCTAGAAGGAGAGAGATGGGTGCGAGAGCGT
CAGTATTAAGCGGGGGAGAATTAGATCGCGATGGGAAAAAATTCGGTTAAGGCCAGGGGGAAAGAAAAAA
TATAAATTAAAACATATAGTATGGGCAAGCAGGGAGCTAGAACGATTCGCAGTTAATCCTGGCCTGTTAG
AAACATCAGAAGGCTGTAGACAAATACTGGGACAGCTACAACCATCCCTTCAGACAGGATCAGAAGAACT
TAGATCATTATATAATACAGTAGCAACCCTCTATTGTGTGCATCAAAGGATAGAGATAAAAGACACCAAG
GAAGCTTTAGACAAGATAGAGGAAGAGCAAAACAAAAGTAAGACCACCGCACAGCAAGCGGCCGGCCGCT
GATCTTCAGACCTGGAGGAGGAGATATGAGGGACAATTGGAGAAGTGAATTATATAAATATAAAGTAGTA
AAAATTGAACCATTAGGAGTAGCACCCACCAAGGCAAAGAGAAGAGTGGTGCAGAGAGAAAAAAGAGCAG
TGGGAATAGGAGCTTTGTTCCTTGGGTTCTTGGGAGCAGCAGGAAGCACTATGGGCGCAGCGTCAATGAC
GCTGACGGTACAGGCCAGACAATTATTGTCTGGTATAGTGCAGCAGCAGAACAATTTGCTGAGGGCTATT
GAGGCGCAACAGCATCTGTTGCAACTCACAGTCTGGGGCATCAAGCAGCTCCAGGCAAGAATCCTGGCTG
TGGAAAGATACCTAAAGGATCAACAGCTCCTGGGGATTTGGGGTTGCTCTGGAAAACTCATTTGCACCAC
TGCTGTGCCTTGGAATGCTAGTTGGAGTAATAAATCTCTGGAACAGATTTGGAATCACACGACCTGGATG
GAGTGGGACAGAGAAATTAACAATTACACAAGCTTAATACACTCCTTAATTGAAGAATCGCAAAACCAGC
AAGAAAAGAATGAACAAGAATTATTGGAATTAGATAAATGGGCAAGTTTGTGGAATTGGTTTAACATAAC
AAATTGGCTGTGGTATATAAAATTATTCATAATGATAGTAGGAGGCTTGGTAGGTTTAAGAATAGTTTTT
GCTGTACTTTCTATAGTGAATAGAGTTAGGCAGGGATATTCACCATTATCGTTTCAGACCCACCTCCCAA
CCCCGAGGGGACCCGACAGGCCCGAAGGAATAGAAGAAGAAGGTGGAGAGAGAGACAGAGACAGATCCAT
TCGATTAGTGAACGGATCTCGACGGTATCGCCTTTAAAAGAAAAGGGGGGATTGGGGGGTACAGTGCAGG
GGAAAGAATAGTAGACATAATAGCAACAGACATACAAACTAAAGAATTACAAAAACAAATTACAAAAATT
CAAAATTTTCGGGTTTATTACAGGGACAGCAGAGATCCAGTT
